>Addgene plasmid #189945 | pW229-lenti-sg2-mmSerpinh1-pEF1s-NLS-mScarlet-I-P2A-BlastR | addgene full sequence | sequence record 376607 | Addgene NGS Result
CTATTACCATGGTGATGCGGTTTTGGCAGTACATCAATGGGCGTGGATAGCGGTTTGACTCACGGGGATT
TCCAAGTCTCCACCCCATTGACGTCAATGGGAGTTTGTTTTGGCACCAAAATCAACGGGACTTTCCAAAA
TGTCGTAACAACTCCGCCCCATTGACGCAAATGGGCGGTAGGCGTGTACGGTGGGAGGTCTATATAAGCA
GCGCGTTTTGCCTGTACTGGGTCTCTCTGGTTAGACCAGATCTGAGCCTGGGAGCTCTCTGGCTAACTAG
GGAACCCACTGCTTAAGCCTCAATAAAGCTTGCCTTGAGTGCTTCAAGTAGTGTGTGCCCGTCTGTTGTG
TGACTCTGGTAACTAGAGATCCCTCAGACCCTTTTAGTCAGTGTGGAAAATCTCTAGCAGTGGCGCCCGA
ACAGGGACTTGAAAGCGAAAGGGAAACCAGAGGAGCTCTCTCGACGCAGGACTCGGCTTGCTGAAGCGCG
CACGGCAAGAGGCGAGGGGCGGCGACTGGTGAGTACGCCAAAAATTTTGACTAGCGGAGGCTAGAAGGAG
AGAGATGGGTGCGAGAGCGTCAGTATTAAGCGGGGGAGAATTAGATCGCGATGGGAAAAAATTCGGTTAA
GGCCAGGGGGAAAGAAAAAATATAAATTAAAACATATAGTATGGGCAAGCAGGGAGCTAGAACGATTCGC
AGTTAATCCTGGCCTGTTAGAAACATCAGAAGGCTGTAGACAAATACTGGGACAGCTACAACCATCCCTT
CAGACAGGATCAGAAGAACTTAGATCATTATATAATACAGTAGCAACCCTCTATTGTGTGCATCAAAGGA
TAGAGATAAAAGACACCAAGGAAGCTTTAGACAAGATAGAGGAAGAGCAAAACAAAAGTAAGACCACCGC
ACAGCAAGCGGCCGCTGATCTTCAGACCTGGAGGAGGAGATATGAGGGACAATTGGAGAAGTGAATTATA
TAAATATAAAGTAGTAAAAATTGAACCATTAGGAGTAGCACCCACCAAGGCAAAGAGAAGAGTGGTGCAG
AGAGAAAAAAGAGCAGTGGGAATAGGAGCTTTGTTCCTTGGGTTCTTGGGAGCAGCAGGAAGCACTATGG
GCGCAGCGTCAATGACGCTGACGGTACAGGCCAGACAATTATTGTCTGGTATAGTGCAGCAGCAGAACAA
TTTGCTGAGGGCTATTGAGGCGCAACAGCATCTGTTGCAACTCACAGTCTGGGGCATCAAGCAGCTCCAG
GCAAGAATCCTGGCTGTGGAAAGATACCTAAAGGATCAACAGCTCCTGGGGATTTGGGGTTGCTCTGGAA
AACTCATTTGCACCACTGCTGTGCCTTGGAATGCTAGTTGGAGTAATAAATCTCTGGAACAGATTTGGAA
TCACACGACCTGGATGGAGTGGGACAGAGAAATTAACAATTACACAAGCTTAATACACTCCTTAATTGAA
GAATCGCAAAACCAGCAAGAAAAGAATGAACAAGAATTATTGGAATTAGATAAATGGGCAAGTTTGTGGA
ATTGGTTTAACATAACAAATTGGCTGTGGTATATAAAATTATTCATAATGATAGTAGGAGGCTTGGTAGG
TTTAAGAATAGTTTTTGCTGTACTTTCTATAGTGAATAGAGTTAGGCAGGGATATTCACCATTATCGTTT
CAGACCCACCTCCCAACCCCGAGGGGACCCGACAGGCCCGAAGGAATAGAAGAAGAAGGTGGAGAGAGAG
ACAGAGACAGATCCATTCGATTAGTGAACGGATCGGCACTGCGTGCGCCAATTCTGCAGACAAATGGCAG
TATTCATCCACAATTTTAAAAGAAAAGGGGGGATTGGGGGGTACAGTGCAGGGGAAAGAATAGTAGACAT
AATAGCAACAGACATACAAACTAAAGAATTACAAAAACAAATTACAAAAATTCAAAATTTTCGGGTTTAT
TACAGGGACAGCAGAGATCCAGTTTGGTTAATTAAGGTACCGAGGGCCTATTTCCCATGATTCCTTCATA
TTTGCATATACGATACAAGGCTGTTAGAGAGATAATTAGAATTAATTTGACTGTAAACACAAAGATATTA
GTACAAAATACGTGACGTAGAAAGTAATAATTTCTTGGGTAGTTTGCAGTTTTAAAATTATGTTTTAAAA
TGGACTATCATATGCTTACCGTAACTTGAAAGTATTTCGATTTCTTGGCTTTATATATCTTGTGGAAAGG
ACGAAACACCGCACCACAGCGTCGCAGGCGAGTTTTAGAGCTAGAAATAGCAAGTTAAAATAAGGCTAGT
CCGTTATCAACTTGAAAAAGTGGCACCGAGTCGGTGCTTTTTTGAATTCGCTAGCTAGGTCTTGAAAGGA
GTGGGAATTGGCTCCGGTGCCCGTCAGTGGGCAGAGCGCACATCGCCCACAGTCCCCGAGAAGTTGGGGG
GAGGGGTCGGCAATTGATCCGGTGCCTAGAGAAGGTGGCGCGGGGTAAACTGGGAAAGTGATGTCGTGTA
CTGGCTCCGCCTTTTTCCCGAGGGTGGGGGAGAACCGTATATAAGTGCAGTAGTCGCCGTGAACGTTCTT
TTTCGCAACGGGTTTGCCGCCAGAACACAGGACCGGTTCTAGAGCGCTGCCACCATGAAGCGACCTGCCG
CCACAAAGAAGGCTGGACAGGCTAAGAAGAAGAAAGTGAGCAAGGGCGAGGCAGTGATCAAGGAGTTCAT
GCGGTTCAAGGTGCACATGGAGGGCTCCATGAACGGCCACGAGTTCGAGATCGAGGGCGAGGGCGAGGGC
CGCCCCTACGAGGGCACCCAGACCGCCAAGCTGAAGGTGACCAAGGGTGGCCCCCTGCCCTTCTCCTGGG
ACATCCTGTCCCCTCAGTTCATGTACGGCTCCAGGGCCTTCATCAAGCACCCCGCCGACATCCCCGACTA
CTATAAGCAGTCCTTCCCCGAGGGCTTCAAGTGGGAGCGCGTGATGAACTTCGAGGACGGCGGCGCCGTG
ACCGTGACCCAGGACACCTCCCTGGAGGACGGCACCCTGATCTACAAGGTGAAGCTCCGCGGCACCAACT
TCCCTCCTGACGGCCCCGTAATGCAGAAGAAGACAATGGGCTGGGAAGCGTCCACCGAGCGGTTGTACCC
CGAGGACGGCGTGCTGAAGGGCGACATTAAGATGGCCCTGCGCCTGAAGGACGGCGGCCGCTACCTGGCG
GACTTCAAGACCACCTACAAGGCCAAGAAGCCCGTGCAGATGCCCGGCGCCTACAACGTCGACCGCAAGT
TGGACATCACCTCCCACAACGAGGACTACACCGTGGTGGAACAGTACGAACGCTCCGAGGGCCGCCACTC
CACCGGCGGCATGGACGAGCTGTACAAGGGATCCGGCGCAACAAACTTCTCTCTGCTGAAACAAGCCGGA
GATGTCGAAGAGAATCCTGGACCGATGGCCAAGCCTTTGTCTCAAGAAGAATCCACCCTCATTGAAAGAG
CAACGGCTACAATCAACAGCATCCCCATCTCTGAAGACTACAGCGTCGCCAGCGCAGCTCTCTCTAGCGA
CGGCCGCATCTTCACTGGTGTCAATGTATATCATTTTACTGGGGGACCTTGTGCAGAACTCGTGGTGCTG
GGCACTGCTGCTGCTGCGGCAGCTGGCAACCTGACTTGTATCGTCGCGATCGGAAATGAGAACAGGGGCA
TCTTGAGCCCCTGCGGACGGTGCCGACAGGTGCTTCTCGATCTGCATCCTGGGATCAAAGCCATAGTGAA
GGACAGTGATGGACAGCCGACGGCAGTTGGGATTCGTGAATTGCTGCCCTCTGGTTATGTGTGGGAGGGC
TAAACGCGTTAAGTCGACAATCAACCTCTGGATTACAAAATTTGTGAAAGATTGACTGGTATTCTTAACT
ATGTTGCTCCTTTTACGCTATGTGGATACGCTGCTTTAATGCCTTTGTATCATGCTATTGCTTCCCGTAT
GGCTTTCATTTTCTCCTCCTTGTATAAATCCTGGTTGCTGTCTCTTTATGAGGAGTTGTGGCCCGTTGTC
AGGCAACGTGGCGTGGTGTGCACTGTGTTTGCTGACGCAACCCCCACTGGTTGGGGCATTGCCACCACCT
GTCAGCTCCTTTCCGGGACTTTCGCTTTCCCCCTCCCTATTGCCACGGCGGAACTCATCGCCGCCTGCCT
TGCCCGCTGCTGGACAGGGGCTCGGCTGTTGGGCACTGACAATTCCGTGGTGTTGTCGGGGAAATCATCG
TCCTTTCCTTGGCTGCTCGCCTGTGTTGCCACCTGGATTCTGCGCGGGACGTCCTTCTGCTACGTCCCTT
CGGCCCTCAATCCAGCGGACCTTCCTTCCCGCGGCCTGCTGCCGGCTCTGCGGCCTCTTCCGCGTCTTCG
CCTTCGCCCTCAGACGAGTCGGATCTCCCTTTGGGCCGCCTCCCCGCGTCGACTTTAAGACCAATGACTT
ACAAGGCAGCTGTAGATCTTAGCCACTTTTTAAAAGAAAAGGGGGGACTGGAAGGGCTAATTCACTCCCA
ACGAAGACAAGATCTGCTTTTTGCTTGTACTGGGTCTCTCTGGTTAGACCAGATCTGAGCCTGGGAGCTC
TCTGGCTAACTAGGGAACCCACTGCTTAAGCCTCAATAAAGCTTGCCTTGAGTGCTTCAAGTAGTGTGTG
CCCGTCTGTTGTGTGACTCTGGTAACTAGAGATCCCTCAGACCCTTTTAGTCAGTGTGGAAAATCTCTAG
CAGGGCCCGTTTAAACCCGCTGATCAGCCTCGACTGTGCCTTCTAGTTGCCAGCCATCTGTTGTTTGCCC
CTCCCCCGTGCCTTCCTTGACCCTGGAAGGTGCCACTCCCACTGTCCTTTCCTAATAAAATGAGGAAATT
GCATCGCATTGTCTGAGTAGGTGTCATTCTATTCTGGGGGGTGGGGTGGGGCAGGACAGCAAGGGGGAGG
ATTGGGAAGACAATAGCAGGCATGCTGGGGATGCGGTGGGCTCTATGGCTTCTGAGGCGGAAAGAACCAG
CTGGGGCTCTAGGGGGTATCCCC
[124 nt withheld, positions 5064-5187]
C
[91 nt withheld, positions 5189-5279]
A
[49 nt withheld, positions 5281-5329]
CCTTTGACGTTGGAGTCCACGTTCTTT
[37 nt withheld, positions 5357-5393]
ACCCTATCTCGGTCTATTCTTTTGATTTATAAGGGATTTTGCCGATTTCGGCCTATTGGTTAAAAAATGA
GCTGATTTAACAAAAATTTAACGCGAATTAATTCTGTGGAATGTGTGTCAGTTAGGGTGTGGAAAGTCCC
CAGGCTCCCCAGCAGGCAGAAGTATGCAAAGCATGCATCTCAATTAGTCAGCAACCAGGTGTGGAAAGTC
CCCAGGCTCCCCAGCAGGCAGAAGTATGCAAAGCATGCATCTCAATTAGTCAGCAACCATAGTCCCGCCC
CTAACTCCGCCCATCCCGCCCCTAACTCCGCCCAGTTCCGCCCATTCTCCGCCCCATGGCTGACTAATTT
TTTTTATTTATGCAGAGGCCGAGGCCGCCTCTGCCTCTGAGCTATTCCAGAAGTAGTGAGGAGGCTTTTT
TGGAGGCCTAGGCTTTTGCAAAAAGCTCCCGGGAGCTTGTATATCCATTTTCGGATCTGATCAGCACGTG
TTGACAATTAATCATCGGCATAGTATATCGGCATAGTATAATACGACAAGGTGAGGAACTAAACCATGGC
CAAGTTGACCAGTGCCGTTCCGGTGCTCACCGCGCGCGACGTCGCCGGAGCGGTCGAGTTCTGGACCGAC
CGGCTCGGGTTCTCCCGGGACTTCGTGGAGGACGACTTCGCCGGTGTGGTCCGGGACGACGTGACCCTGT
TCATCAGCGCGGTCCAGGACCAGGTGGTGCCGGACAACACCCTGGCCTGGGTGTGGGTGCGCGGCCTGGA
CGAGCTGTACGCCGAGTGGTCGGAGGTCGTGTCCACGAACTTCCGGGACGCCTCCGGGCCGGCCATGACC
GAGATCGGCGAGCAGCCGTGGGGGCGGGAGTTCGCCCTGCGCGACCCGGCCGGCAACTGCGTGCACTTCG
TGGCCGAGGAGCAGGACTGACACGTGCTACGAGATTTCGATTCCACCGCCGCCTTCTATGAAAGGTTGGG
CTTCGGAATCGTTTTCCGGGACGCCGGCTGGATGATCCTCCAGCGCGGGGATCTCATGCTGGAGTTCTTC
GCCCACCCCAACTTGTTTATTGCAGCTTATAATGGTTACAAATAAAGCAATAGCATCACAAATTTCACAA
ATAAAGCATTTTTTTCACTGCATTCTAGTTGTGGTTTGTCCAAACTCATCAATGTATCTTATCATGTCTG
TATACCGTCGACCTCTAGCTAGAGCTTGGCGTAATCATGGTCATAGCTGTTTCCTGTGTGAAATTGTTAT
CCGCTCACAATTCCACACAACATACGAGCCGGAAGCATAAAGTGTAAAGCCTGGGGTGCCTAATGAGTGA
GCTAACTCACATTAATTGCGTTGCGCTCACTGCCCGCTTTCCAGTCGGGAAACCTGTCGTGCCAGCTGCA
TTAATGAATCGGCCAACGCGCGGGGAGAGGCGGTTTGCGTATTGGGCGCTCTTCCGCTTCCTCGCTCACT
GACTCGCTGCGCTCGGTCGTTCGGCTGCGGCGAGCGGTATCAGCTCACTCAAAGGCGGTAATACGGTTAT
CCACAGAATCAGGGGATAACGCAGGAAAGAACATGTGAGCAAAAGGCCAGCAAAAGGCCAGGAACCGTAA
AAAGGCCGCGTTGCTGGCGTTTTTCCATAGGCTCCGCCCCCCTGACGAGCATCACAAAAATCGACGCTCA
AGTCAGAGGTGGCGAAACCCGACAGGACTATAAAGATACCAGGCGTTTCCCCCTGGAAGCTCCCTCGTGC
GCTCTCCTGTTCCGACCCTGCCGCTTACCGGATACCTGTCCGCCTTTCTCCCTTCGGGAAGCGTGGCGCT
TTCTCATAGCTCACGCTGTAGGTATCTCAGTTCGGTGTAGGTCGTTCGCTCCAAGCTGGGCTGTGTGCAC
GAACCCCCCGTTCAGCCCGACCGCTGCGCCTTATCCGGTAACTATCGTCTTGAGTCCAACCCGGTAAGAC
ACGACTTATCGCCACTGGCAGCAGCCACTGGTAACAGGATTAGCAGAGCGAGGTATGTAGGCGGTGCTAC
AGAGTTCTTGAAGTGGTGGCCTAACTACGGCTACACTAGAAGAACAGTATTTGGTATCTGCGCTCTGCTG
AAGCCAGTTACCTTCGGAAAAAGAGTTGGTAGCTCTTGATCCGGCAAACAAACCACCGCTGGTAGCGGTG
GTTTTTTTGTTTGCAAGCAGCAGATTACGCGCAGAAAAAAAGGATCTCAAGAAGATCCTTTGATCTTTTC
TACGGGGTCTGACGCTCAGTGGAACGAAAACTCACGTTAAGGGATTTTGGTCATGAGATTATCAAAAAGG
ATCTTCACCTAGATCCTTTTAAATTAAAAATGAAGTTTTAAATCAATCTAAAGTATATATGAGTAAACTT
GGTCTGACAGTTACCAATGCTTAATCAGTGAGGCACCTATCTCAGCGATCTGTCTATTTCGTTCATCCAT
AGTTGCCTGACTCCCCGTCGTGTAGATAACTACGATACGGGAGGGCTTACCATCTGGCCCCAGTGCTGCA
ATGATACCGCGAGACCCACGCTCACCGGCTCCAGATTTATCAGCAATAAACCAGCCAGCCGGAAGGGCCG
AGCGCAGAAGTGGTCCTGCAACTTTATCCGCCTCCATCCAGTCTATTAATTGTTGCCGGGAAGCTAGAGT
AAGTAGTTCGCCAGTTAATAGTTTGCGCAACGTTGTTGCCATTGCTACAGGCATCGTGGTGTCACGCTCG
TCGTTTGGTATGGCTTCATTCAGCTCCGGTTCCCAACGATCAAGGCGAGTTACATGATCCCCCATGTTGT
GCAAAAAAGCGGTTAGCTCCTTCGGTCCTCCGATCGTTGTCAGAAGTAAGTTGGCCGCAGTGTTATCACT
CATGGTTATGGCAGCACTGCATAATTCTCTTACTGTCATGCCATCCGTAAGATGCTTTTCTGTGACTGGT
GAGTACTCAACCAAGTCATTCTGAGAATAGTGTATGCGGCGACCGAGTTGCTCTTGCCCGGCGTCAATAC
GGGATAATACCGCGCCACATAGCAGAACTTTAAAAGTGCTCATCATTGGAAAACGTTCTTCGGGGCGAAA
ACTCTCAAGGATCTTACCGCTGTTGAGATCCAGTTCGATGTAACCCACTCGTGCACCCAACTGATCTTCA
GCATCTTTTACTTTCACCAGCGTTTCTGGGTGAGCAAAAACAGGAAGGCAAAATGCCGCAAAAAAGGGAA
TAAGGGCGACACGGAAATGTTGAATACTCATACTCTTCCTTTTTCAATATTATTGAAGCATTTATCAGGG
TTATTGTCTCATGAGCGGATACATATTTGAATGTATTTAGAAAAATAAACAAATAGGGGTTCCGCGCACA
TTTCCCCGAAAAGTGCCACCTGACGTCGACGGATCGGGAGATCTCCCGATCCCCTATGGTGCACTCTCAG
TACAATCTGCTCTGATGCCGCATAGTTAAGCCAGTATCTGCTCCCTGCTTGTGTGTTGGAGGTCGCTGAG
TAGTGCGCGAGCAAAATTTAAGCTACAACAAGGCAAGGCTTGACCGACAATTGCATGAAGAATCTGCTTA
GGGTTAGGCGTTTTGCGCTGCTTCGCGATGTACGGGCCAGATATACGCGTTGACATTGATTATTGACTAG
TTATTAATAGTAATCAATTACGGGGTCATTAGTTCATAGCCCATATATGGAGTTCCGCGTTACATAACTT
ACGGTAAATGGCCCGCCTGGCTGACCGCCCAACGACCCCCGCCCATTGACGTCAATAATGACGTATGTTC
CCATAGTAACGCCAATAGGGACTTTCCATTGACGTCAATGGGTGGAGTATTTACGGTAAACTGCCCACTT
GGCAGTACATCAAGTGTATCATATGCCAAGTACGCCCCCTATTGACGTCAATGACGGTAAATGGCCCGCC
TGGCATTATGCCCAGTACATGACCTTATGGGACTTTCCTACTTGGCAGTACATCTACGTATTAGTCATCG
Features (pLannotate 1.2.2; 33 found; start..end, strand, type, name):
     12..211     +  promoter       CMV promoter: human cytomegalovirus (CMV) immediate early promoter
    229..409     +  LTR            5' LTR (truncated): truncated 5' long terminal repeat (LTR) from HIV-1
    456..581     +  misc_feature   HIV-1 Ψ: packaging signal of human immunodeficiency virus type 1
    565..928     +  CDS            HIV-1 gag (fragment): gag protein from human immunodeficiency virus 1; gag
   1074..1307    +  misc_feature   RRE: The Rev response element (RRE) of HIV-1 allows for Rev-dependent mRNA export from the nucleus to the cytoplasm.
   1684..1784    +  CDS            Rev (fragment): human immunodeficiency virus 1 (HIV-1) Rev protein; rev; enhances nuclear export of unspliced and incompletely spliced viral mRNAs
   1834..1951    +  misc_feature   cPPT/CTS: central polypurine tract and central termination sequence of HIV-1
   2002..2242    +  promoter       U6 promoter: RNA polymerase III promoter for human U6 snRNA
   2272..2347    +  misc_RNA       gRNA scaffold: guide RNA scaffold for the Streptococcus pyogenes CRISPR/Cas9 system
   2365..2383    +  CDS            small t antigen (fragment): SV40 (simian virus 40) small t antigen
   2409..2620    +  promoter       EF-1α core promoter: core promoter for human elongation factor EF-1α
   2696..3388    +  CDS            mScarlet-I: mScarlet-I is a basic (constitutively fluorescent) red fluorescent protein published in 2016, derived from synthetic construct. It is reported to be a rapidly-maturing monomer with moderate acid sensitivity.
   3455..3853    +  CDS            BSD: blasticidin S deaminase; Aspergillus terreus BSD; confers resistance to blasticidin
   3869..4457    +  misc_feature   WPRE: woodchuck hepatitis virus posttranscriptional regulatory element
   4508..4527    +  misc_feature   cPPT/CTS (fragment): central polypurine tract and central termination sequence of HIV-1
   4529..4762    +  LTR            3' LTR (ΔU3): self-inactivating 3' long terminal repeat (LTR) from HIV-1
   4794..5018    +  polyA_signal   bGH poly(A) signal: bovine growth hormone polyadenylation signal
   5022..5043    +  promoter       SV40 promoter (fragment): SV40 enhancer and early promoter
   5064..5492    +  rep_origin     f1 ori (sequence partly withheld): f1 bacteriophage origin of replication; arrow indicates direction of (+) strand synthesis
   5506..5835    +  promoter       SV40 promoter: SV40 enhancer and early promoter
   5883..5930    +  promoter       EM7 promoter: synthetic bacterial promoter&nbsp
   5949..6323    +  CDS            BleoR: antibiotic-binding protein; Sh ble from Streptoalloteichus hindustanus; confers resistance to bleomycin, phleomycin, and Zeocin™
   6333..6458    +  CDS            ble (fragment): BLE_KLEPN - Experimental evidence at protein level: Swiss-Prot protein existence level 1. Binding protein with a strong affinity to the bleomycin family of antibiotics. Binds to CL990; an antimitotic-antibiotic compound. From Klebsiella pneumoniae.
   6453..6574    +  polyA_signal   SV40 poly(A) signal: SV40 polyadenylation signal
   6647..6663    -  protein_bind   lac operator: The lac repressor binds to the lac operator to inhibit transcription in E. coli. This inhibition can be relieved by adding lactose or isopropyl-β-D-thiogalactopyranoside (IPTG). lac repressor encoded by lacI
   6671..6701    -  promoter       lac promoter: promoter for the E. coli lac operon
   6716..6737    -  protein_bind   CAP binding site: CAP binding activates transcription in the presence of cAMP. E. coli catabolite activator protein
   6750..6842    -  CDS            lacI (fragment): lac repressor; lacI; The lac repressor binds to the lac operator to inhibit transcription in E. coli. This inhibition can be relieved by adding lactose or isopropyl-β-D-thiogalactopyranoside (IPTG).
   7025..7613    -  rep_origin     ori: high-copy-number ColE1/pMB1/pBR322/pUC origin of replication
   7784..8644    -  CDS            AmpR: β-lactamase; bla; confers resistance to ampicillin, carbenicillin, and related antibiotics
   8645..8749    -  promoter       AmpR promoter: bla
   8808..8860    -  misc_feature   bom (fragment): basis of mobility region from pBR322
   9015..11      +  enhancer       CMV enhancer (across the origin): human cytomegalovirus immediate early enhancer
