[The description below was written by a language model from this plasmid's Addgene catalogue record and pLannotate feature annotations shown in this document.]
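Description:
pW229-lenti-sg2-mmSerpinh1-pEF1s-NLS-mScarlet-I-P2A-BlastR is a 9.4 kb third-generation lentiviral transfer plasmid built on the pW212 backbone. It delivers a Streptococcus pyogenes Cas9 guide RNA against mouse Serpinh1 (guide #2) together with a nuclear red fluorescent marker and a drug selection gene. In bacteria it replicates from a high-copy ColE1/pUC origin and is selected with ampicillin (AmpR). An f1 origin is also present. Outside the viral region the backbone carries an SV40 promoter/EM7-driven BleoR (Zeocin resistance) cassette with an SV40 poly(A) signal, which would not be packaged into virus.

The viral genome is transcribed from a CMV enhancer/promoter fused to a truncated HIV-1 5' LTR, which makes production Tat-independent. It contains the Ψ packaging signal with a partial gag sequence, the RRE for Rev-dependent nuclear export, and the cPPT/CTS. It ends in a self-inactivating ΔU3 3' LTR followed by a bGH poly(A) signal.

There are two expression units between the LTRs. A human U6 Pol III promoter drives the Serpinh1 spacer joined to the SpCas9 gRNA scaffold. A short EF-1α core promoter then drives NLS-mScarlet-I linked through a P2A self-cleaving peptide to blasticidin S deaminase, with a WPRE downstream to boost transcript expression. Transduced cells can therefore be recognised by red nuclei and enriched with blasticidin.

The plasmid encodes no Cas9, so the nuclease must be supplied separately. The associated publication concerns gene knockout in salivary gland epithelial explant cultures, which is consistent with using this vector for Serpinh1 knockout in mouse cells or tissue.
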