Addgene plasmid #189945: pW229-lenti-sg2-mmSerpinh1-pEF1s-NLS-mScarlet-I-P2A-BlastR
Purpose: Lentiviral vector to co-express a mouse Serpinh1 spsgRNA (sg2-Serpinh1) with NLS-mScarlet-I
Depositing lab: Kenneth Yamada. Depositing organization: National Institute of Dental and Craniofacial Research (NIDCR). Publication: Efficient Gene Knockout in Salivary Gland Epithelial Explant Cultures. Sekiguchi R, Mehlferber MM, Matsumoto K, Wang S. J Dent Res. 2023 Feb;102(2):197-206. doi: 10.1177/00220345221128201. Epub 2022 Nov 10. PubMed 36366748.
Backbone
  Vector backbone: pW212 (Addgene #170810)
  Vector type: Mammalian Expression, Lentiviral
Growth in bacteria
  Bacterial resistance: Ampicillin, 100 μg/mL
  Growth temperature: 30°C
  Growth strain: NEB Stable
  Copy number: High Copy
Gene/Insert
  Gene/Insert name: NLS-mScarlet-I-P2A-BlastR; Serpinh1 spsgRNA #2
  gRNA/shRNA sequence: CACCACAGCGTCGCAGGCGA
  Species: Synthetic; B. coriaceae
  Insert size (bp): 1209
  Cloning method: Restriction Enzyme; 5′ cloning site unknown (unknown if destroyed)
Terms and licenses: Academic/Nonprofit Terms; Industry Terms: Not Available to Industry
Depositor comments: 3rd generation lentiviral backbone. Please visit https://doi.org/10.1101/2022.02.28.482127 for bioRxiv preprint.
How to cite: pW229-lenti-sg2-mmSerpinh1-pEF1s-NLS-mScarlet-I-P2A-BlastR was a gift from Kenneth Yamada (Addgene plasmid # 189945 ; http://n2t.net/addgene:189945 ; RRID:Addgene_189945)
